Addgene plasmid #39168: PTPN18
Purpose: Bacterial expression for structure determination; may not be full ORF
Depositing lab: Nicola Burgess-Brown. Depositing organization: University of Oxford.
Backbone
  Vector backbone: pGEX-6P-2
  Backbone manufacturer: SGC
  Vector type: Bacterial Expression
Growth in bacteria
  Bacterial resistance: Ampicillin, 100 μg/mL
  Growth temperature: 37°C
  Growth strain: Mach1
  Copy number: Low Copy
Gene/Insert
  Gene/Insert name: PTPN18 (alt names: protein tyrosine phosphatase, non-receptor type 18 (brain-derived); PDB:2OC3)
  Species: H. sapiens (human)
  Insert size (bp): 882
  Entrez Gene: PTPN18 (a.k.a. BDP1, PTP-HSCF)
  Tag / fusion protein: GST-PreScission (N terminal on insert)
  Cloning method: Restriction Enzyme
  Sequencing primers: 5′ pGEX5'; 3′ pGEX3'
Terms and licenses: Academic/Nonprofit Terms; Industry Terms: Not Available to Industry
How to cite: PTPN18 was a gift from Nicola Burgess-Brown (Addgene plasmid # 39168 ; http://n2t.net/addgene:39168 ; RRID:Addgene_39168)
