[The description below was written by a language model from this plasmid's Addgene catalogue record.]
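Description:
PTPN18 is a bacterial expression plasmid built on the pGEX-6P-2 backbone, designed to produce a fragment of the human protein tyrosine phosphatase, non-receptor type 18 (also known as BDP1 or PTP-HSCF) in E. coli for structural studies. It is selected with ampicillin and is recorded as a low-copy plasmid. No feature table accompanies the entry, so the origin of replication, promoter and other backbone elements are not itemised. pGEX-series vectors generally drive expression of GST fusions from an IPTG-inducible tac promoter and carry a lacI repressor gene, but this record does not confirm those details for this clone.

The insert is an 882 bp human PTPN18 coding segment introduced by restriction enzyme cloning. The record notes that it may not be the full open reading frame, as is typical of constructs trimmed to a well-behaved domain for crystallography, and it links the insert to a deposited PDB structure. It does not state which residues or domain boundaries are included. The protein is expressed with an N-terminal glutathione S-transferase tag followed by a PreScission protease recognition site. The GST moiety allows affinity capture on glutathione resin and often aids solubility. Cleavage at the PreScission site then releases the phosphatase fragment from the tag, leaving only a few vector-derived residues.

The stated use is recombinant protein production for structure determination. The purified material would equally suit biochemical work on this phosphatase, although the record lists no such applications.
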