>Addgene plasmid #39168 | PTPN18 | depositor partial sequence | sequence record 49219 | PTPN18 sequence 882 bps
GACTCGGCGCGGAGCTTCCTGGAGCGGCTGGAAGCGCGGGGCGGCCGGGAGGGGGCAGTCCTCGCCGGCG
AGTTCAGCGACATCCAGGCCTGCTCGGCCGCCTGGAAGGCTGACGGCGTGTGCTCCACCGTGGCCGGCAG
TCGGCCAGAGAACGTGAGGAAGAACCGCTACAAAGACGTGCTGCCTTATGATCAGACGCGAGTAATCCTC
TCCCTGCTCCAGGAAGAGGGACACAGCGACTACATTAATGGCAACTTCATCCGGGGCGTGGATGGAAGCC
TGGCCTACATTGCCACGCAAGGACCCTTGCCTCACACCCTGCTAGACTTCTGGAGACTGGTCTGGGAGTT
TGGGGTCAAGGTGATCCTGATGGCCTGTCGAGAGATAGAGAATGGGCGGAAAAGGTGTGAGCGGTACTGG
GCCCAGGAGCAGGAGCCACTGCAGACTGGGCTTTTCTGCATCACTCTGATAAAGGAGAAGTGGCTGAATG
AGGACATCATGCTCAGGACCCTCAAGGTCACATTCCAGAAGGAGTCCCGTTCTGTGTACCAGCTACAGTA
TATGTCCTGGCCAGACCGTGGGGTCCCCAGCAGTCCTGACCACATGCTCGCCATGGTGGAGGAAGCCCGT
CGCCTCCAGGGATCTGGCCCTGAACCCCTCTGTGTCCACTGCAGTGCGGGTTGTGGGCGAACAGGCGTCC
TGTGCACCGTGGATTATGTGAGGCAGCTGCTCCTGACCCAGATGATCCCACCTGACTTCAGTCTCTTTGA
TGTGGTCCTTAAGATGAGGAAGCAGCGGCCTGCGGCCGTGCAGACAGAGGAGCAGTACAGGTTCCTGTAC
CACACGGTGGCTCAGATGTTCTGCTCCACACTCCAGAATGCC
