>Addgene plasmid #39168 | PTPN18 | addgene partial sequence | sequence record 52583 | pGEX-5 5'-GGGCTGGCAAGCCACGTTTGGTG-3'
TCCTCAAATCGGATCTGGAAGTTCTGTTCCAGGGGCCCCTGGGATCCCCAGGAATTCCCGACTCGGCGCG
GAGCTTCCTGGAGCGGCTGGAAGCGCGGGGCGGCCGGGAGGGGGCAGTCCTCGCCGGCGAGTTCAGCGAC
ATCCAGGCCTGCTCGGCCGCCTGGAAGGCTGACGGCGTGTGCTCCACCGTGGCCGGCAGTCGGCCAGAGA
ACGTGAGGAAGAACCGCTACAAAGACGTGCTGCCTTATGATCAGACGCGAGTAATCCTCTCCCTGCTCCA
GGAAGAGGGACACAGCGACTACATTAATGGCAACTTCATCCGGGGCGTGGATGGAAGCCTGGCCTACATT
GCCACGCAAGGACCCTTGCCTCACACCCTGCTAGACTTCTGGAGACTGGTCTGGGAGTTTGGGGTCAAGG
TGATCCTGATGGCCTGTCGAGAGATAGAGAATGGGCGGAAAAGGTGTGAGCGGTACTGGGCCCAGGAGCA
GGAGCCACTGCAGACTGGGCTTTTCTGCATCACTCTGATAAAGGAGAAGTGGCTGAATGAGGACATCATG
CTCAGGACCCTCAAGGTCACATTCCAGAAGGAGTCCCGTTCTGTGTACCAGCTACAGTATATGTCCTGGC
CAGACCGTGGGGTCCCCAGCAGTCCTGACCACATGCTCGCCATGGTGGAGGAAGCCCGTCGCCTCCAGGG
ATCTGGCCCTGAACCCCTCTGTGTCCACTGCAGTGCGGGTTGTGGGCGAACAGGCGTCCTGTGCACCGTG
GATTATGTGAGGCAGCTGCTCCTGACCCAGATGATCCCACCTGACTTCAGTCTCTTTGATGTGGTCCTTA
AGATGAGGAAGCAGCGGCCTGCGGCCGTGCAGACAGAGGAGCAGTACAGGTTCCTGTA
